>Addgene plasmid #149305 | pDONR223 SARS-CoV-2 NSP2_nostop | addgene full sequence | sequence record 296395 | Addgene NGS Result
GCGTGAGCTATGAGAAAGCGCCACGCTTCCCGAAGGGAGAAAGGCGGACAGGTATCCGGTAAGCGGCAGG
GTCGGAACAGGAGAGCGCACGAGGGAGCTTCCAGGGGGAAACGCCTGGTATCTTTATAGTCCTGTCGGGT
TTCGCCACCTCTGACTTGAGCGTCGATTTTTGTGATGCTCGTCAGGGGGGCGGAGCCTATGGAAAAACGC
CAGCAACGCGGCCTTTTTACGGTTCCTGGCCTTTTGCTGGCCTTTTGCTCACATGTTCTTTCCTGCGTTA
TCCCCTGATTCTGTGGATAACCGTATTACCGCCTTTGAGTGAGCTGATACCGCTCGCCGCAGCCGAACGA
CCGAGCGCAGCGAGTCAGTGAGCGAGGAAGCGGAAGAGCGCCCAATACGCAAACCGCCTCTCCCCGCGCG
TTGGCCGATTCATTAATGCAGCTGGCACGACAGGTTTCCCGACTGGAAAGCGGGCAGTGAGCGCAACGCA
ATTAATACGCGTACCGCTAGCCAGGAAGAGTTTGTAGAAACGCAAAAAGGCCATCCGTCAGGATGGCCTT
CTGCTTAGTTTGATGCCTGGCAGTTTATGGCGGGCGTCCTGCCCGCCACCCTCCGGGCCGTTGCTTCACA
ACGTTCAAATCCGCTCCCGGCGGATTTGTCCTACTCAGGAGAGCGTTCACCGACAAACAACAGATAAAAC
GAAAGGCCCAGTCTTCCGACTGAGCCTTTCGTTTTATTTGATGCCTGGCAGTTCCCTACTCTCGCGTTAA
CGCTAGCATGGATGTTTTCCCAGTCACGACGTTGTAAAACGACGGCCAGTCTTAAGCTCGGGCCCCAAAT
AATGATTTTATTTTGACTGATAGTGACCTGTTCGTTGCAACAAATTGATGAGCAATGCTTTTTTATAATG
CCAACTTTGTACAAAAAAGTTGGCATGGCTTACACCCGCTACGTGGACAACAACTTCTGCGGTCCCGACG
GCTACCCTCTGGAATGCATCAAGGACCTGCTGGCTAGAGCTGGCAAGGCTAGCTGCACCCTGTCCGAGCA
GCTGGACTTCATCGACACCAAGAGAGGAGTGTACTGCTGCCGTGAGCACGAACACGAGATCGCTTGGTAC
ACCGAAAGATCCGAGAAGTCTTACGAGCTGCAGACCCCATTCGAAATCAAGCTGGCCAAGAAGTTCGACA
CCTTCAACGGCGAGTGCCCAAACTTCGTGTTCCCCCTGAACAGCATCATCAAGACCATCCAGCCCCGTGT
GGAGAAGAAGAAGCTGGACGGATTCATGGGTCGCATCCGCAGCGTGTACCCAGTGGCTAGCCCCAACGAA
TGCAACCAGATGTGCCTGTCTACCCTGATGAAGTGCGACCACTGCGGAGAGACCAGCTGGCAGACCGGTG
ACTTCGTGAAGGCTACCTGCGAATTCTGCGGAACCGAGAACCTGACCAAGGAAGGAGCTACCACCTGTGG
ATACCTGCCACAGAACGCCGTGGTGAAGATCTACTGCCCCGCTTGCCACAACTCCGAAGTGGGCCCTGAG
CACTCTCTGGCCGAATACCACAACGAGTCCGGACTGAAGACCATCCTGCGCAAGGGCGGAAGGACCATCG
CTTTCGGTGGCTGCGTGTTCTCTTACGTGGGCTGCCACAACAAGTGTGCTTACTGGGTGCCTAGAGCTTC
CGCTAACATCGGTTGCAACCACACCGGCGTGGTGGGCGAAGGATCTGAGGGTCTGAACGACAACCTGCTG
GAGATCCTGCAGAAGGAAAAGGTGAACATCAACATCGTGGGCGACTTCAAGCTGAACGAGGAAATCGCCA
TCATCCTGGCTAGCTTCTCCGCCAGCACCAGCGCCTTCGTGGAAACCGTGAAGGGTCTGGACTACAAGGC
TTTCAAGCAGATCGTGGAGTCCTGCGGCAACTTCAAGGTGACCAAGGGAAAGGCCAAGAAGGGTGCTTGG
AACATCGGCGAGCAGAAGAGCATCCTGTCCCCACTGTACGCCTTCGCTTCTGAAGCCGCTAGAGTGGTGC
GTTCTATCTTCAGCAGAACCCTGGAGACCGCCCAGAACAGCGTGCGTGTGCTGCAGAAGGCCGCTATCAC
CATCCTGGACGGAATCTCCCAGTACTCTCTGCGCCTGATCGACGCCATGATGTTCACCAGCGACCTGGCT
ACCAACAACCTGGTGGTCATGGCCTACATCACCGGAGGTGTGGTGCAGCTGACCTCCCAGTGGCTGACCA
ACATCTTCGGTACCGTGTACGAGAAGCTGAAGCCTGTGCTGGACTGGCTGGAGGAAAAGTTCAAGGAAGG
CGTGGAGTTCCTGAGGGACGGATGGGAGATCGTGAAGTTCATCTCTACCTGCGCTTGCGAAATCGTGGGC
GGACAGATCGTGACCTGCGCCAAGGAAATCAAGGAGAGCGTGCAGACCTTCTTCAAGCTGGTGAACAAGT
TCCTGGCCCTGTGCGCTGACTCCATCATCATCGGTGGCGCCAAGCTGAAGGCTCTGAACCTGGGAGAGAC
CTTCGTGACCCACAGCAAGGGTCTGTACCGCAAGTGCGTGAAGTCCAGGGAGGAAACCGGACTGCTGATG
CCTCTGAAGGCCCCAAAGGAGATCATCTTCCTGGAAGGAGAGACCCTGCCTACCGAAGTGCTGACCGAGG
AAGTGGTGCTGAAGACTGGCGACCTGCAGCCACTGGAGCAGCCTACCTCCGAAGCCGTGGAGGCTCCTCT
GGTGGGTACCCCAGTGTGCATCAACGGCCTGATGCTGCTGGAGATCAAGGACACCGAAAAGTACTGCGCC
CTGGCTCCAAACATGATGGTGACCAACAACACCTTCACCCTGAAGGGAGGTTACCCAACTTTCTTGTACA
AAGTTGGCATTATAAGAAAGCATTGCTTATCAATTTGTTGCAACGAACAGGTCACTATCAGTCAAAATAA
AATCATTATTTGCCATCCAGCTGATATCCCCTATAGTGAGTCGTATTACATGGTCATAGCTGTTTCCTGG
CAGCTCTGGCCCGTGTCTCAAAATCTCTGATGTTACATTGCACAAGATAAAAATATATCATCATGCCTCC
TCTAGACCAGCCAGGACAGAAATGCCTCGACTTCGCTGCTACCCAAGGTTGCCGGGTGACGCACACCGTG
GAAACGGATGAAGGCACGAACCCAGTGGACATAAGCCTGTTCGGTTCGTAAGCTGTAATGCAAGTAGCGT
ATGCGCTCACGCAACTGGTCCAGAACCTTGACCGAACGCAGCGGTGGTAACGGCGCAGTGGCGGTTTTCA
TGGCTTGTTATGACTGTTTTTTTGGGGTACAGTCTATGCCTCGGGCATCCAAGCAGCAAGCGCGTTACGC
CGTGGGTCGATGTTTGATGTTATGGAGCAGCAACGATGTTACGCAGCAGGGCAGTCGCCCTAAAACAAAG
TTAAACATTATGAGGGAAGCGGTGATCGCCGAAGTATCGACTCAACTATCAGAGGTAGTTGGCGTCATCG
AGCGCCATCTCGAACCGACGTTGCTGGCCGTACATTTGTACGGCTCCGCAGTGGATGGCGGCCTGAAGCC
ACACAGTGATATTGATTTGCTGGTTACGGTGACCGTAAGGCTTGATGAAACAACGCGGCGAGCTTTGATC
AACGACCTTTTGGAAACTTCGGCTTCCCCTGGAGAGAGCGAGATTCTCCGCGCTGTAGAAGTCACCATTG
TTGTGCACGACGACATCATTCCGTGGCGTTATCCAGCTAAGCGCGAACTGCAATTTGGAGAATGGCAGCG
CAATGACATTCTTGCAGGTATCTTCGAGCCAGCCACGATCGACATTGATCTGGCTATCTTGCTGACAAAA
GCAAGAGAACATAGCGTTGCCTTGGTAGGTCCAGCGGCGGAGGAACTCTTTGATCCGGTTCCTGAACAGG
ATCTATTTGAGGCGCTAAATGAAACCTTAACGCTATGGAACTCGCCGCCCGACTGGGCTGGCGATGAGCG
AAATGTAGTGCTTACGTTGTCCCGCATTTGGTACAGCGCAGTAACCGGCAAAATCGCGCCGAAGGATGTC
GCTGCCGACTGGGCAATGGAGCGCCTGCCGGCCCAGTATCAGCCCGTCATACTTGAAGCTAGACAGGCTT
ATCTTGGACAAGAAGAAGATCGCTTGGCCTCGCGCGCAGATCAGTTGGAAGAATTTGTCCACTACGTGAA
AGGCGAGATCACCAAGGTAGTCGGCAAATAACCCTCGAGCCACCCATGACCAAAATCCCTTAACGTGAGT
TACGCGTCGTTCCACTGAGCGTCAGACCCCGTAGAAAAGATCAAAGGATCTTCTTGAGATCCTTTTTTTC
TGCGCGTAATCTGCTGCTTGCAAACAAAAAAACCACCGCTACCAGCGGTGGTTTGTTTGCCGGATCAAGA
GCTACCAACTCTTTTTCCGAAGGTAACTGGCTTCAGCAGAGCGCAGATACCAAATACTGTTCTTCTAGTG
TAGCCGTAGTTAGGCCACCACTTCAAGAACTCTGTAGCACCGCCTACATACCTCGCTCTGCTAATCCTGT
TACCAGTGGCTGCTGCCAGTGGCGATAAGTCGTGTCTTACCGGGTTGGACTCAAGACGATAGTTACCGGA
TAAGGCGCAGCGGTCGGGCTGAACGGGGGGTTCGTGCACACAGCCCAGCTTGGAGCGAACGACCTACACC
GAACTGAGATACCTACA
Features (pLannotate 1.2.2; 12 found; start..end, strand, type, name):
    388..480     +  CDS            lacI (fragment): lac repressor; lacI; The lac repressor binds to the lac operator to inhibit transcription in E. coli. This inhibition can be relieved by adding lactose or isopropyl-β-D-thiogalactopyranoside (IPTG).
    535..562     -  terminator     rrnB T2 terminator: transcription terminator T2 from the E. coli rrnB gene
    694..737     +  terminator     rrnB T1 terminator: Escherichia coli rrnB; transcription terminator T1 from the E. coli rrnB gene
    784..820     -  CDS            lacZα (fragment): LacZα fragment of β-galactosidase; lacZ fragment
    837..932     +  protein_bind   attL3: mutant version of attL; recombination site for the Gateway® LR reaction LR Clonase™
    932..2860    +  CDS            R1A_SARS2 (fragment): Experimental evidence at protein level: Swiss-Prot protein existence level 1. [Non-structural protein 10]: Plays a pivotal role in viral transcription by stimulating both nsp14 3'-5' exoribonuclease and nsp16 2'-O-methyltransferase activities. Therefore plays an essential role in viral mRNAs cap methylation. From Severe acute respiratory syndrome coronavirus 2 (2019-nCoV) (SARS-CoV-2).
   2853..2952    -  protein_bind   attL2: mutant version of attL; recombination site for the Gateway® LR reaction LR Clonase™
   2970..2988    -  promoter       T7 promoter: promoter for bacteriophage T7 RNA polymerase
   3178..3201    +  promoter       Pc promoter (fragment): intI1 (promoter lies within the coding sequence); class 1 integron promoter
   3377..3433    +  CDS            GmR (fragment): gentamycin acetyltransferase; aacC1; confers resistance to gentamycin
   3440..4231    +  CDS            SmR: aminoglycoside adenylyltransferase (Murphy, 1985); aadA; confers resistance to spectinomycin and streptomycin
   4324..205     +  rep_origin     ori (across the origin): high-copy-number ColE1/pMB1/pBR322/pUC origin of replication
