[The description below was written by a language model from this plasmid's Addgene catalogue record and pLannotate feature annotations shown in this document.]
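Description:
pDONR223 SARS-CoV-2 NSP2_nostop is a Gateway-compatible entry clone built on the pDONR223 backbone. It carries the coding sequence for non-structural protein 2 (NSP2) of SARS-CoV-2 isolate Wuhan-Hu-1. It is a bacterial cloning and shuttle plasmid, not an expression vector. It replicates in E. coli from a high-copy ColE1/pUC-type origin and is selected with spectinomycin through the aadA (SmR) aminoglycoside adenylyltransferase gene. That gene lies downstream of a fragment of the class 1 integron Pc promoter and a remnant of a gentamicin resistance gene. The sequenced plasmid is about 4.7 kb. This is smaller than the empty backbone size listed in the catalogue, as expected when the donor vector's selection cassette is replaced by the insert during Gateway cloning.

The roughly 1.9 kb NSP2 open reading frame is a synthesised, codon-optimised version, so it differs from the native viral sequence by many synonymous changes. In the virus, NSP2 is one cleavage product of the ORF1a/ORF1ab polyprotein. The automated annotation accordingly matches the insert to a fragment of that polyprotein, but the function text attached to that match describes nsp10 rather than NSP2. Two attL recombination sites flank the insert, annotated as attL3 and attL2. These allow transfer by LR recombination into any compatible destination vector. rrnB T1 and T2 terminators lie upstream of the cassette, where they can limit transcriptional read-through, and a T7 promoter sits just beyond the 3′ att site, pointing back towards the insert. No dedicated promoter for the ORF is annotated, since expression elements come from the destination vector. Because the stop codon has been omitted, the clone is suited to making C-terminal fusions to tags, reporters or interaction-assay domains. It belongs to a broader collection of SARS-CoV-2 coding regions.
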