Addgene plasmid #149305: pDONR223 SARS-CoV-2 NSP2_nostop
Purpose: Gateway-compatible Entry vector, with insert of NSP2 gene's CDS from SARS-CoV-2 isolate Wuhan-Hu-1. Does not contain stop codon.
Depositing lab: Fritz Roth. Depositing organization: Sinai Health System. Publication: A Comprehensive, Flexible Collection of SARS-CoV-2 Coding Regions. Kim DK, Knapp JJ, Kuang D, Chawla A, Cassonnet P, Lee H, Sheykhkarimli D, Samavarchi-Tehrani P, Abdouni H, Rayhan A, Li R, Pogoutse O, Coyaud E, van der Werf S, Demeret C, Gingras AC, Taipale M, Raught B, Jacob Y, Roth FP. G3 (Bethesda). 2020 Aug 6. pii: g3.120.401554. doi: 10.1534/g3.120.401554. PubMed 32763951.
Backbone
  Vector backbone: pDONR223
  Backbone manufacturer: Rual et al, Genome Res. 14:2128-2135, 2004.
  Backbone size w/o insert (bp): 5005
  Vector type: Gateway-compatible Entry vector
Growth in bacteria
  Bacterial resistance: Spectinomycin, 50 μg/mL
  Growth temperature: 37°C
  Growth strain: DH5alpha
  Copy number: Unknown
Gene/Insert
  Gene/Insert name: NSP2
  Species: SARS-CoV-2 isolate Wuhan-Hu-1
  Insert size (bp): 1917
  Mutation: Many synonymous changes due to codon optimization
  Entrez Gene: ORF1ab (a.k.a. GU280_gp01)
  Cloning method: Gateway Cloning
  Sequencing primers: 5′ M13F; 3′ M13R
Resource information
  A portion of this plasmid was derived from a plasmid made by: Synthesized from GenScript
Terms and licenses: Academic/Nonprofit Terms; Industry Terms
How to cite: pDONR223 SARS-CoV-2 NSP2_nostop was a gift from Fritz Roth (Addgene plasmid # 149305 ; http://n2t.net/addgene:149305 ; RRID:Addgene_149305)
