>Addgene plasmid #149305 | pDONR223 SARS-CoV-2 NSP2_nostop | depositor partial sequence | sequence record 291912 | Inserted CDS without stop codon
ATGGCTTACACCCGCTACGTGGACAACAACTTCTGCGGTCCCGACGGCTACCCTCTGGAATGCATCAAGG
ACCTGCTGGCTAGAGCTGGCAAGGCTAGCTGCACCCTGTCCGAGCAGCTGGACTTCATCGACACCAAGAG
AGGAGTGTACTGCTGCCGTGAGCACGAACACGAGATCGCTTGGTACACCGAAAGATCCGAGAAGTCTTAC
GAGCTGCAGACCCCATTCGAAATCAAGCTGGCCAAGAAGTTCGACACCTTCAACGGCGAGTGCCCAAACT
TCGTGTTCCCCCTGAACAGCATCATCAAGACCATCCAGCCCCGTGTGGAGAAGAAGAAGCTGGACGGATT
CATGGGTCGCATCCGCAGCGTGTACCCAGTGGCTAGCCCCAACGAATGCAACCAGATGTGCCTGTCTACC
CTGATGAAGTGCGACCACTGCGGAGAGACCAGCTGGCAGACCGGTGACTTCGTGAAGGCTACCTGCGAAT
TCTGCGGAACCGAGAACCTGACCAAGGAAGGAGCTACCACCTGTGGATACCTGCCACAGAACGCCGTGGT
GAAGATCTACTGCCCCGCTTGCCACAACTCCGAAGTGGGCCCTGAGCACTCTCTGGCCGAATACCACAAC
GAGTCCGGACTGAAGACCATCCTGCGCAAGGGCGGAAGGACCATCGCTTTCGGTGGCTGCGTGTTCTCTT
ACGTGGGCTGCCACAACAAGTGTGCTTACTGGGTGCCTAGAGCTTCCGCTAACATCGGTTGCAACCACAC
CGGCGTGGTGGGCGAAGGATCTGAGGGTCTGAACGACAACCTGCTGGAGATCCTGCAGAAGGAAAAGGTG
AACATCAACATCGTGGGCGACTTCAAGCTGAACGAGGAAATCGCCATCATCCTGGCTAGCTTCTCCGCCA
GCACCAGCGCCTTCGTGGAAACCGTGAAGGGTCTGGACTACAAGGCTTTCAAGCAGATCGTGGAGTCCTG
CGGCAACTTCAAGGTGACCAAGGGAAAGGCCAAGAAGGGTGCTTGGAACATCGGCGAGCAGAAGAGCATC
CTGTCCCCACTGTACGCCTTCGCTTCTGAAGCCGCTAGAGTGGTGCGTTCTATCTTCAGCAGAACCCTGG
AGACCGCCCAGAACAGCGTGCGTGTGCTGCAGAAGGCCGCTATCACCATCCTGGACGGAATCTCCCAGTA
CTCTCTGCGCCTGATCGACGCCATGATGTTCACCAGCGACCTGGCTACCAACAACCTGGTGGTCATGGCC
TACATCACCGGAGGTGTGGTGCAGCTGACCTCCCAGTGGCTGACCAACATCTTCGGTACCGTGTACGAGA
AGCTGAAGCCTGTGCTGGACTGGCTGGAGGAAAAGTTCAAGGAAGGCGTGGAGTTCCTGAGGGACGGATG
GGAGATCGTGAAGTTCATCTCTACCTGCGCTTGCGAAATCGTGGGCGGACAGATCGTGACCTGCGCCAAG
GAAATCAAGGAGAGCGTGCAGACCTTCTTCAAGCTGGTGAACAAGTTCCTGGCCCTGTGCGCTGACTCCA
TCATCATCGGTGGCGCCAAGCTGAAGGCTCTGAACCTGGGAGAGACCTTCGTGACCCACAGCAAGGGTCT
GTACCGCAAGTGCGTGAAGTCCAGGGAGGAAACCGGACTGCTGATGCCTCTGAAGGCCCCAAAGGAGATC
ATCTTCCTGGAAGGAGAGACCCTGCCTACCGAAGTGCTGACCGAGGAAGTGGTGCTGAAGACTGGCGACC
TGCAGCCACTGGAGCAGCCTACCTCCGAAGCCGTGGAGGCTCCTCTGGTGGGTACCCCAGTGTGCATCAA
CGGCCTGATGCTGCTGGAGATCAAGGACACCGAAAAGTACTGCGCCCTGGCTCCAAACATGATGGTGACC
AACAACACCTTCACCCTGAAGGGAGGT
